Addgene plasmid #116583: pHAGE-PIK3CG-S806F
Purpose: Lentiviral expression of PIK3CG S806F
Depositing lab: Gordon Mills & Kenneth Scott. Depositing organization: Baylor College of Medicine. Publication: Systematic Functional Annotation of Somatic Mutations in Cancer. Ng PK, Li J, Jeong KJ, Shao S, Chen H, Tsang YH, Sengupta S, Wang Z, Bhavana VH, Tran R, Soewito S, Minussi DC, Moreno D, Kong K, Dogruluk T, Lu H, Gao J, Tokheim C, Zhou DC, Johnson AM, Zeng J, Ip CKM, Ju Z, Wester M, Yu S, Li Y, Vellano CP, Schultz N, Karchin R, Ding L, Lu Y, Cheung LWT, Chen K, Shaw KR, Meric-Bernstam F, Scott KL, Yi S, Sahni N, Liang H, Mills GB. Cancer Cell. 2018 Mar 12;33(3):450-462.e10. doi: 10.1016/j.ccell.2018.01.021. PubMed 29533785.
Backbone
  Vector backbone: pHAGE
  Vector type: Lentiviral
Growth in bacteria
  Bacterial resistance: Ampicillin, 100 μg/mL
  Growth temperature: 37°C
  Growth strain: Stbl3
  Copy number: High Copy
Gene/Insert
  Gene/Insert name: PIK3CG
  Species: H. sapiens (human)
  Mutation: S806F
  Entrez Gene: PIK3CG (a.k.a. IMD97, PI3CG, PI3K, PI3Kgamma, PIK3, p110gamma, p120-PI3K)
  Cloning method: Gateway Cloning
Terms and licenses: Academic/Nonprofit Terms; Industry Terms: Not Available to Industry
How to cite: pHAGE-PIK3CG-S806F was a gift from Gordon Mills & Kenneth Scott (Addgene plasmid # 116583 ; http://n2t.net/addgene:116583 ; RRID:Addgene_116583)
