[The description below was written by a language model from this plasmid's Addgene catalogue record and pLannotate feature annotations shown in this document.]
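Description:
pHAGE-PIK3CG-S806F is an HIV-1-derived lentiviral expression plasmid (about 11.8 kb) built on the pHAGE backbone and carrying human PIK3CG, the p110γ catalytic subunit of class I phosphoinositide 3-kinase, with the S806F point mutation. It is maintained in E. coli through a high-copy ColE1/pUC-type origin and the β-lactamase gene conferring ampicillin resistance. The record lists a recombination-deficient strain (Stbl3), as is usual for LTR-containing plasmids.

The viral transfer cassette is bounded by a truncated 5' LTR and a ΔU3 self-inactivating 3' LTR. It contains the Ψ packaging signal with a gag fragment, the Rev response element for Rev-dependent nuclear export of the genomic RNA, and the cPPT/CTS element, which aids nuclear import of the reverse-transcribed genome. Inside it, the constitutive EF-1α promoter drives the PIK3CG open reading frame, which was inserted by Gateway recombination and is flanked by attB1 and attB2 sites. A V5 epitope tag is annotated roughly 180 nt downstream of the ORF, beyond attB2 and short T3/T7 promoter sequences; the record does not indicate whether it is translated in frame with PIK3CG. An EMCV IRES then allows translation of puromycin N-acetyltransferase from the same transcript, so transduced cells can be selected with puromycin, and a WPRE enhances transcript expression.

The stated purpose is lentiviral expression of the S806F variant. The associated publication concerns systematic functional annotation of somatic cancer mutations, which suggests use for stable expression of this variant in mammalian cells to assess its functional effect.
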