Features (pLannotate 1.2.2; 30 found; start..end, strand, type, name):
    377..634     +  LTR            5' LTR (truncated): truncated 5' long terminal repeat (LTR) from HIV-1
    681..806     +  misc_feature   HIV-1 Ψ: packaging signal of human immunodeficiency virus type 1
    790..1128    +  CDS            HIV-1 gag (fragment): gag protein from human immunodeficiency virus 1; gag
   1303..1536    +  misc_feature   RRE: The Rev response element (RRE) of HIV-1 allows for Rev-dependent mRNA export from the nucleus to the cytoplasm.
   1913..2013    +  CDS            Rev (fragment): human immunodeficiency virus 1 (HIV-1) Rev protein; rev; enhances nuclear export of unspliced and incompletely spliced viral mRNAs
   2058..2175    +  misc_feature   cPPT/CTS: central polypurine tract and central termination sequence of HIV-1
   2223..3401    +  promoter       EF-1α promoter: strong constitutive promoter for human elongation factor EF-1α
   3422..3442    +  protein_bind   attB1: mutant version of attB; core recombination site for the Gateway® BP reaction BP Clonase™
   3448..6753    +  CDS            PIK3CG: PK3CG_HUMAN - Experimental evidence at protein level: Swiss-Prot protein existence level 1. Phosphoinositide-3-kinase (PI3K) that phosphorylates PtdIns(4,5)P2 (Phosphatidylinositol 4,5-bisphosphate) to generate phosphatidylinositol 3,4,5-trisphosphate (PIP3). PIP3 plays a key role by recruiting PH domain-containing proteins to the membrane, including AKT1 and PDPK1, activating signaling cascades involved in cell growth, survival, proliferation, motility and morphology. Links G-protein coupled receptor activation to PIP3 production. Involved in immune, inflammatory and allergic responses. Modul
   6758..6782    -  protein_bind   attB2: mutant version of attB; recombination site for the Gateway® BP reaction BP Clonase™
   6790..6808    +  promoter       T3 promoter: promoter for bacteriophage T3 RNA polymerase
   6834..6852    -  promoter       T7 promoter: promoter for bacteriophage T7 RNA polymerase
   6858..6876    -  protein_bind   attB4 (fragment): mutant version of attB; core recombination site for the Gateway® BP reaction BP Clonase™
   6932..6973    +  CDS            V5 tag: epitope tag from simian virus 5
   7099..7561    +  misc_feature   IRES: internal ribosome entry site (IRES) of the encephalomyocarditis virus (EMCV)
   7575..8172    +  CDS            PuroR (fragment): puromycin N-acetyltransferase; pac from Streptomyces; confers resistance to puromycin
   8188..8776    +  misc_feature   WPRE: woodchuck hepatitis virus posttranscriptional regulatory element
   8784..8849    +  CDS            nef (fragment): NEF_HV1Z2 - Experimental evidence at protein level: Swiss-Prot protein existence level 1. Extracellular Nef protein targets CD4(+) T-lymphocytes for apoptosis by interacting with CXCR4 surface receptors. From Human immunodeficiency virus type 1 group M subtype D (isolate Z2/CDC-Z34) (HIV-1).
   8851..9084    +  LTR            3' LTR (ΔU3): self-inactivating 3' long terminal repeat (LTR) from HIV-1
   9289..9393    +  promoter       AmpR promoter: bla
   9394..10254   +  CDS            AmpR: β-lactamase; bla; confers resistance to ampicillin, carbenicillin, and related antibiotics
  10425..11013   +  rep_origin     ori: high-copy-number ColE1/pMB1/pBR322/pUC origin of replication
  11196..11250   +  CDS            lacI (fragment): lac repressor; lacI; The lac repressor binds to the lac operator to inhibit transcription in E. coli. This inhibition can be relieved by adding lactose or isopropyl-β-D-thiogalactopyranoside (IPTG).
  11256..11349   +  rep_origin     SV40 ori (fragment): SV40 origin of replication
  11374..11411   +  CDS            lacI (fragment): lac repressor; lacI; The lac repressor binds to the lac operator to inhibit transcription in E. coli. This inhibition can be relieved by adding lactose or isopropyl-β-D-thiogalactopyranoside (IPTG).
  11424..11445   +  protein_bind   CAP binding site: CAP binding activates transcription in the presence of cAMP. E. coli catabolite activator protein
  11460..11490   +  promoter       lac promoter: promoter for the E. coli lac operon
  11494..11516   +  protein_bind   lac operator (fragment): The lac repressor binds to the lac operator to inhibit transcription in E. coli. This inhibition can be relieved by adding lactose or isopropyl-β-D-thiogalactopyranoside (IPTG). lac repressor encoded by lacI
  11548..11631   +  polyA_signal   SV40 poly(A) signal (fragment): SV40 polyadenylation signal
  11798..329     +  CDS            nef (fragment) (across the origin): NEF_HV1BR - Experimental evidence at protein level: Swiss-Prot protein existence level 1. Extracellular Nef protein targets CD4(+) T-lymphocytes for apoptosis by interacting with CXCR4 surface receptors (PubMed:14990729). From Human immunodeficiency virus type 1 group M subtype B (isolate BRU/LAI) (HIV-1).
>Addgene plasmid #116583 | pHAGE-PIK3CG-S806F | addgene full sequence | sequence record 250578 | Addgene NGS Result
TGGAAGGGCTAATTCACTCCCAAAGAAGACAAGATATCCTTGATCTGTGGATCTACCACACACAAGGCTA
CTTCCCTGATTAGCAGAACTACACACCAGGGCCAGGGGTCAGATATCCACTGACCTTTGGATGGTGCTAC
AAGCTAGTACCAGTTGAGCCAGATAAGGTAGAAGAGGCCAATAAAGGAGAGAACACCAGCTTGTTACACC
CTGTGAGCCTGCATGGGATGGATGACCCGGAGAGAGAAGTGTTAGAGTGGAGGTTTGACAGCCGCCTAGC
ATTTCATCACGTGGCCCGAGAGCTGCATCCGGAGTACTTCAAGAACTGCTGATATCGAGCTTGCTACAAG
GGACTTTCCGCTGGGGACTTTCCAGGGAGGCGTGGCCTGGGCGGGACTGGGGAGTGGCGAGCCCTCAGAT
CCTGCATATAAGCAGCTGCTTTTTGCCTGTACTGGGTCTCTCTGGTTAGACCAGATCTGAGCCTGGGAGC
TCTCTGGCTAACTAGGGAACCCACTGCTTAAGCCTCAATAAAGCTTGCCTTGAGTGCTTCAAGTAGTGTG
TGCCCGTCTGTTGTGTGACTCTGGTAACTAGAGATCCCTCAGACCCTTTTAGTCAGTGTGGAAAATCTCT
AGCAGTGGCGCCCGAACAGGGACTTGAAAGCGAAAGGGAAACCAGAGGAGCTCTCTCGACGCAGGACTCG
GCTTGCTGAAGCGCGCACGGCAAGAGGCGAGGGGCGGCGACTGGTGAGTACGCCAAAAATTTTGACTAGC
GGAGGCTAGAAGGAGAGAGATGGGTGCGAGAGCGTCAGTATTAAGCGGGGGAGAATTAGATCGCGATGGG
AAAAAATTCGGTTAAGGCCAGGGGGAAAGAAAAAATATAAATTAAAACATATAGTATGGGCAAGCAGGGA
GCTAGAACGATTCGCAGTTAATCCTGGCCTGTTAGAAACATCAGAAGGCTGTAGACAAATACTGGGACAG
CTACAACCATCCCTTCAGACAGGATCAGAAGAACTTAGATCATTATATAATACAGTAGCAACCCTCTATT
GTGTGCATCAAAGGATAGAGATAAAAGACACCAAGGAAGCTTTAGACAAGATAGAGGAAGAGCAAAACAA
AAGTAAGACCACCGCACAGCAAGCGGCCGGCCGCTGATCTTCAGACCTGGAGGAGGAGATATGAGGGACA
ATTGGAGAAGTGAATTATATAAATATAAAGTAGTAAAAATTGAACCATTAGGAGTAGCACCCACCAAGGC
AAAGAGAAGAGTGGTGCAGAGAGAAAAAAGAGCAGTGGGAATAGGAGCTTTGTTCCTTGGGTTCTTGGGA
GCAGCAGGAAGCACTATGGGCGCAGCGTCAATGACGCTGACGGTACAGGCCAGACAATTATTGTCTGGTA
TAGTGCAGCAGCAGAACAATTTGCTGAGGGCTATTGAGGCGCAACAGCATCTGTTGCAACTCACAGTCTG
GGGCATCAAGCAGCTCCAGGCAAGAATCCTGGCTGTGGAAAGATACCTAAAGGATCAACAGCTCCTGGGG
ATTTGGGGTTGCTCTGGAAAACTCATTTGCACCACTGCTGTGCCTTGGAATGCTAGTTGGAGTAATAAAT
CTCTGGAACAGATTTGGAATCACACGACCTGGATGGAGTGGGACAGAGAAATTAACAATTACACAAGCTT
AATACACTCCTTAATTGAAGAATCGCAAAACCAGCAAGAAAAGAATGAACAAGAATTATTGGAATTAGAT
AAATGGGCAAGTTTGTGGAATTGGTTTAACATAACAAATTGGCTGTGGTATATAAAATTATTCATAATGA
TAGTAGGAGGCTTGGTAGGTTTAAGAATAGTTTTTGCTGTACTTTCTATAGTGAATAGAGTTAGGCAGGG
ATATTCACCATTATCGTTTCAGACCCACCTCCCAACCCCGAGGGGACCCGACAGGCCCGAAGGAATAGAA
GAAGAAGGTGGAGAGAGAGACAGAGACAGATCCATTCGATTAGTGAACGGATCTCGACGGTATCGCCGAA
TTCACAAATGGCAGTATTCATCCACAATTTTAAAAGAAAAGGGGGGATTGGGGGGTACAGTGCAGGGGAA
AGAATAGTAGACATAATAGCAACAGACATACAAACTAAAGAATTACAAAAACAAATTACAAAAATTCAAA
ATTTTCGGGTTTATTACAGGGACAGCAGAGATCCAGTTTGGACTAGTCGTGAGGCTCCGGTGCCCGTCAG
TGGGCAGAGCGCACATCGCCCACAGTCCCCGAGAAGTTGGGGGGAGGGGTCGGCAATTGAACCGGTGCCT
AGAGAAGGTGGCGCGGGGTAAACTGGGAAAGTGATGTCGTGTACTGGCTCCGCCTTTTTCCCGAGGGTGG
GGGAGAACCGTATATAAGTGCAGTAGTCGCCGTGAACGTTCTTTTTCGCAACGGGTTTGCCGCCAGAACA
CAGGTAAGTGCCGTGTGTGGTTCCCGCGGGCCTGGCCTCTTTACGGGTTATGGCCCTTGCGTGCCTTGAA
TTACTTCCACCTGGCTGCAGTACGTGATTCTTGATCCCGAGCTTCGGGTTGGAAGTGGGTGGGAGAGTTC
GAGGCCTTGCGCTTAAGGAGCCCCTTCGCCTCGTGCTTGAGTTGAGGCCTGGCCTGGGCGCTGGGGCCGC
CGCGTGCGAATCTGGTGGCACCTTCGCGCCTGTCTCGCTGCTTTCGATAAGTCTCTAGCCATTTAAAATT
TTTGATGACCTGCTGCGACGCTTTTTTTCTGGCAAGATAGTCTTGTAAATGCGGGCCAAGATCTGCACAC
TGGTATTTCGGTTTTTGGGGCCGCGGGCGGCGACGGGGCCCGTGCGTCCCAGCGCACATGTTCGGCGAGG
CGGGGCCTGCGAGCGCGGCCACCGAGAATCGGACGGGGGTAGTCTCAAGCTGGCCGGCCTGCTCTGGTGC
CTGGCCTCGCGCCGCCGTGTATCGCCCCGCCCTGGGCGGCAAGGCTGGCCCGGTCGGCACCAGTTGCGTG
AGCGGAAAGATGGCCGCTTCCCGGCCCTGCTGCAGGGAGCTCAAAATGGAGGACGCGGCGCTCGGGAGAG
CGGGCGGGTGAGTCACCCACACAAAGGAAAAGGGCCTTTCCGTCCTCAGCCGTCGCTTCATGTGACTCCA
CGGAGTACCGGGCGCCGTCCAGGCACCTCGATTAGTTCTCGAGCTTTTGGAGTACGTCGTCTTTAGGTTG
GGGGGAGGGGTTTTATGCGATGGAGTTTCCCCACACTGAGTGGGTGGAGACTGAAGTTAGGCCAGCTTGG
CACTTGATGTAATTCTCCTTGGAATTTGCCCTTTTTGAGTTTGGATCTTGGTTCATTCTCAAGCCTCAGA
CAGTGGTTCAAAGTTTTTTTCTTCCATTTCAGGTGTCGTGAAGCGGCCCTGCAGATATCAACAAGTTTGT
ACAAAAAAGCAGGCACCATGGAGCTGGAGAACTATAAACAGCCCGTGGTGCTGAGAGAGGACAACTGCCG
AAGGCGCCGGAGGATGAAGCCGCGCAGTGCTGCGGCCAGCCTGTCCTCCATGGAGCTCATCCCCATCGAG
TTCGTGCTGCCCACCAGCCAGCGCAAATGCAAGAGCCCCGAAACGGCGCTGCTGCACGTGGCCGGCCACG
GCAACGTGGAGCAGATGAAGGCCCAGGTGTGGCTGCGAGCGCTGGAGACCAGCGTGGCGGCGGACTTCTA
CCACCGGCTGGGACCGCATCACTTCCTCCTGCTCTATCAGAAGAAGGGGCAGTGGTACGAGATCTACGAC
AAGTACCAGGTGGTGCAGACTCTGGACTGCCTGCGCTACTGGAAGGCCACGCACCGGAGCCCGGGCCAGA
TCCACCTGGTGCAGCGGCACCCGCCCTCCGAGGAGTCCCAAGCCTTCCAGCGGCAGCTCACGGCGCTGAT
TGGCTATGACGTCACTGACGTCAGCAACGTGCACGACGATGAGCTGGAGTTCACGCGCCGTGGCTTGGTG
ACCCCGCGCATGGCGGAGGTGGCCAGCCGCGACCCCAAGCTCTACGCCATGCACCCGTGGGTGACGTCCA
AGCCCCTCCCGGAGTACCTGTGGAAGAAGATTGCCAACAACTGCATCTTCATCGTCATTCACCGCAGCAC
CACCAGCCAGACCATTAAGGTCTCACCCGACGACACCCCCGGCGCCATCCTGCAGAGCTTCTTCACCAAG
ATGGCCAAGAAGAAATCTCTGATGGATATTCCCGAAAGCCAAAGCGAACAGGATTTTGTGCTGCGCGTCT
GTGGCCGGGATGAGTACCTGGTGGGCGAAACGCCCATCAAAAACTTCCAGTGGGTGAGGCACTGCCTCAA
GAACGGAGAAGAGATTCACGTGGTACTGGACACGCCTCCAGACCCGGCCCTAGACGAGGTGAGGAAGGAA
GAGTGGCCGCTGGTGGATGACTGCACGGGAGTCACCGGCTACCATGAGCAGCTTACCATCCACGGCAAGG
ACCACGAGAGTGTGTTCACCGTGTCCCTGTGGGACTGCGACCGCAAGTTCAGGGTCAAGATCAGAGGCAT
TGATATCCCCGTCCTGCCTCGGAACACCGACCTCACAGTTTTTGTAGAGGCAAACATCCAGCATGGGCAA
CAAGTCCTTTGCCAAAGGAGAACCAGCCCCAAACCCTTCACAGAGGAGGTGCTGTGGAATGTGTGGCTTG
AGTTCAGTATCAAAATCAAAGACTTGCCCAAAGGGGCTCTACTGAACCTCCAGATCTACTGCGGTAAAGC
TCCAGCACTGTCCAGCAAGGCCTCTGCAGAGTCCCCCAGTTCTGAGTCCAAGGGCAAAGTTCAGCTTCTC
TATTATGTGAACCTGCTGCTGATAGACCACCGTTTCCTCCTGCGCCGTGGAGAATACGTCCTCCACATGT
GGCAGATATCTGGGAAGGGAGAAGACCAAGGAAGCTTCAATGCTGACAAACTCACGTCTGCAACTAACCC
AGACAAGGAGAACTCAATGTCCATCTCCATTCTTCTGGACAATTACTGCCACCCGATAGCCCTGCCTAAG
CATCAGCCCACCCCTGACCCGGAAGGGGACCGGGTTCGAGCAGAAATGCCCAACCAGCTTCGCAAGCAAT
TGGAGGCGATCATAGCCACTGATCCACTTAACCCTCTCACAGCAGAGGACAAAGAATTGCTCTGGCATTT
TAGATACGAAAGCCTTAAGCACCCAAAAGCATATCCTAAGCTATTTAGTTCAGTGAAATGGGGACAGCAA
GAAATTGTGGCCAAAACATACCAATTGTTGGCCAGAAGGGAAGTCTGGGATCAAAGTGCTTTGGATGTTG
GGTTAACAATGCAGCTCCTGGACTGCAACTTCTCAGATGAAAATGTAAGAGCCATTGCAGTTCAGAAACT
GGAGAGCTTGGAGGACGATGATGTTCTGCATTACCTTCTACAATTGGTCCAGGCTGTGAAATTTGAACCA
TACCATGATAGCGCCCTTGCCAGATTTCTGCTGAAGCGTGGTTTAAGAAACAAAAGAATTGGTCACTTTT
TGTTTTGGTTCTTGAGAAGTGAGATAGCCCAGTCCAGACACTATCAGCAGAGGTTCGCTGTGATTCTGGA
AGCCTATCTGAGGGGCTGTGGCACAGCCATGCTGCACGACTTTACCCAACAAGTCCAAGTAATCGAGATG
TTACAAAAAGTCACCCTTGATATTAAATCGCTCTCTGCTGAAAAGTATGACGTCAGTTCCCAAGTTATTT
CACAACTTAAACAAAAGCTTGAAAACCTGCAGAATTCTCAACTCCCCGAAAGCTTTAGAGTTCCATATGA
TCCTGGACTGAAAGCAGGAGCGCTGGCAATTGAAAAATGTAAAGTAATGGCCTTCAAGAAAAAACCACTA
TGGCTTGAGTTTAAATGTGCCGATCCTACAGCCCTATCAAATGAAACAATTGGAATTATCTTTAAACATG
GTGATGATCTGCGCCAAGACATGCTTATTTTACAGATTCTACGAATCATGGAGTCTATTTGGGAGACTGA
ATCTTTGGATCTATGCCTCCTGCCATATGGTTGCATTTCAACTGGTGACAAAATAGGAATGATCGAGATT
GTGAAAGACGCCACGACAATTGCCAAAATTCAGCAAAGCACAGTGGGCAACACGGGAGCATTTAAAGATG
AAGTCCTGAATCACTGGCTCAAAGAAAAATCCCCTACTGAAGAAAAGTTTCAGGCAGCAGTGGAGAGATT
TGTTTATTCCTGTGCAGGCTACTGTGTGGCAACCTTTGTTCTTGGAATAGGCGACAGACACAATGACAAT
ATTATGATCACCGAGACAGGAAACCTATTTCATATTGACTTCGGGCACATTCTTGGGAATTACAAAAGTT
TCCTGGGCATTAATAAAGAGAGAGTGCCATTTGTGCTAACCCCTGACTTCCTCTTTGTGATGGGAACTTC
TGGAAAGAAGACAAGCCCACACTTCCAGAAATTTCAGGACATCTGTGTTAAGGCTTATCTAGCCCTTCGT
CATCACACAAACCTACTGATCATCCTGTTCTCCATGATGCTGATGACAGGAATGCCCCAGTTAACAAGCA
AAGAAGACATTGAATATATCCGGGATGCCCTCACAGTGGGGAAAAATGAGGAGGATGCTAAAAAGTATTT
TCTTGATCAGATCGAAGTTTGCAGAGACAAAGGATGGACTGTGCAGTTTAATTGGTTTCTACATCTTGTT
CTTGGCATCAAACAAGGAGAGAAACATTCAGCCTAGAACCCAGCTTTCTTGTACAAAGTGGTGATATCCA
ATTAACCCTCACTAAAGGAGAGATATTAGAATGTAAGAATAGCCCTATAGTGAGTCGTATTACCACCCAA
CTTTTCTATACAAAGTGGTTGATATCCAGCACAGTGGCGGCCGCTCGAGTCTAGAGGGCCCGCGGTTCGA
AGGTAAGCCTATCCCTAACCCTCTCCTCGGTCTCGATTCTACGCGTACCGGTTAGTAATGAGATCCCTCC
CCCCCCCCTAACGTTACTGGCCGAAGCCGCTTGGAATAAGGCCGGTGTGCGTTTGTCTATATGTTATTTT
CCACCATATTGCCGTCTTTTGGCAATGTGAGGGCCCGGAAACCTGGCCCTGTCTTCTTGACGAGCATTCC
TAGGGGTCTTTCCCCTCTCGCCAAAGGAATGCAAGGTCTGTTGAATGTCGTGAAGGAAGCAGTTCCTCTG
GAAGCTTCTTGAAGACAAACAACGTCTGTAGCGACCCTTTGCAGGCAGCGGAACCCCCCACCTGGCGACA
GGTGCCTCTGCGGCCAAAAGCCACGTGTATAAGATACACCTGCAAAGGCGGCACAACCCCAGTGCCACGT
TGTGAGTTGGATAGTTGTGGAAAGAGTCAAATGGCTCTCCTCAAGCGTATTCAACAAGGGGCTGAAGGAT
GCCCAGAAGGTACCCCATTGTATGGGATCTGATCTGGGGCCTCGGTGCACATGCTTTACATGTGTTTAGT
CGAGGTTAAAAAAACGTCTAGGCCCCCCGAACCACGGGGACGTGGTTTTCCTTTGAAAAACACGATGATA
ATATGGCCACACATATGACCGAGTACAAGCCCACGGTGCGCCTCGCCACCCGCGACGACGTCCCCAGGGC
CGTACGCACCCTCGCCGCCGCGTTCGCCGACTACCCCGCCACGCGCCACACCGTCGATCCGGACCGCCAC
ATCGAGCGGGTCACCGAGCTGCAAGAACTCTTCCTCACGCGCGTCGGGCTCGACATCGGCAAGGTGTGGG
TCGCGGACGACGGCGCCGCGGTGGCGGTCTGGACCACGCCGGAGAGCGTCGAAGCGGGGGCGGTGTTCGC
CGAGATCGGCCCGCGCATGGCCGAGTTGAGCGGTTCCCGGCTGGCCGCGCAGCAACAGATGGAAGGCCTC
CTGGCGCCGCACCGGCCCAAGGAGCCCGCGTGGTTCCTGGCCACCGTCGGCGTCTCGCCCGACCACCAGG
GCAAGGGTCTGGGCAGCGCCGTCGTGCTCCCCGGAGTGGAGGCGGCCGAGCGCGCCGGGGTGCCCGCCTT
CCTGGAGACCTCCGCGCCCCGCAACCTCCCCTTCTACGAGCGGCTCGGCTTCACCGTCACCGCCGACGTC
GAGGTGCCCGAAGGACCGCGCACCTGGTGCATGACCCGCAAGCCCGGTGCCTAAATCGATAGATCCTAAT
CAACCTCTGGATTACAAAATTTGTGAAAGATTGACTGGTATTCTTAACTATGTTGCTCCTTTTACGCTAT
GTGGATACGCTGCTTTAATGCCTTTGTATCATGCTATTGCTTCCCGTATGGCTTTCATTTTCTCCTCCTT
GTATAAATCCTGGTTGCTGTCTCTTTATGAGGAGTTGTGGCCCGTTGTCAGGCAACGTGGCGTGGTGTGC
ACTGTGTTTGCTGACGCAACCCCCACTGGTTGGGGCATTGCCACCACCTGTCAGCTCCTTTCCGGGACTT
TCGCTTTCCCCCTCCCTATTGCCACGGCGGAACTCATCGCCGCCTGCCTTGCCCGCTGCTGGACAGGGGC
TCGGCTGTTGGGCACTGACAATTCCGTGGTGTTGTCGGGGAAATCATCGTCCTTTCCTTGGCTGCTCGCC
TGTGTTGCCACCTGGATTCTGCGCGGGACGTCCTTCTGCTACGTCCCTTCGGCCCTCAATCCAGCGGACC
TTCCTTCCCGCGGCCTGCTGCCGGCTCTGCGGCCTCTTCCGCGTCTTCGCCTTCGCCCTCAGACGAGTCG
GATCTCCCTTTGGGCCGCCTCCCCGCCTGAGATCCTTTAAGACCAATGACTTACAAGGCAGCTGTAGATC
TTAGCCACTTTTTAAAAGAAAAGGGGGGACTGGAAGGGCTAATTCACTCCCAACGAAGACAAGATCTGCT
TTTTGCTTGTACTGGGTCTCTCTGGTTAGACCAGATCTGAGCCTGGGAGCTCTCTGGCTAACTAGGGAAC
CCACTGCTTAAGCCTCAATAAAGCTTGCCTTGAGTGCTTCAAGTAGTGTGTGCCCGTCTGTTGTGTGACT
CTGGTAACTAGAGATCCCTCAGACCCTTTTAGTCAGTGTGGAAAATCTCTAGCAGTAGTAGTTCATGTCA
TCTTATTATTCAGTATTTATAACTTGCAAAGAAATGAATATCAGAGAGTGAGAGGCCCGGGTTAATTAAG
GAAAGGGCTAGATCATTCTTGAAGACGAAAGGGCCTCGTGATACGCCTATTTTTATAGGTTAATGTCATG
ATAATAATGGTTTCTTAGACGTCAGGTGGCACTTTTCGGGGAAATGTGCGCGGAACCCCTATTTGTTTAT
TTTTCTAAATACATTCAAATATGTATCCGCTCATGAGACAATAACCCTGATAAATGCTTCAATAATATTG
AAAAAGGAAGAGTATGAGTATTCAACATTTCCGTGTCGCCCTTATTCCCTTTTTTGCGGCATTTTGCCTT
CCTGTTTTTGCTCACCCAGAAACGCTGGTGAAAGTAAAAGATGCTGAAGATCAGTTGGGTGCACGAGTGG
GTTACATCGAACTGGATCTCAACAGCGGTAAGATCCTTGAGAGTTTTCGCCCCGAAGAACGTTTTCCAAT
GATGAGCACTTTTAAAGTTCTGCTATGTGGCGCGGTATTATCCCGTGTTGACGCCGGGCAAGAGCAACTC
GGTCGCCGCATACACTATTCTCAGAATGACTTGGTTGAGTACTCACCAGTCACAGAAAAGCATCTTACGG
ATGGCATGACAGTAAGAGAATTATGCAGTGCTGCCATAACCATGAGTGATAACACTGCGGCCAACTTACT
TCTGACAACGATCGGAGGACCGAAGGAGCTAACCGCTTTTTTGCACAACATGGGGGATCATGTAACTCGC
CTTGATCGTTGGGAACCGGAGCTGAATGAAGCCATACCAAACGACGAGCGTGACACCACGATGCCTGTAG
CAATGGCAACAACGTTGCGCAAACTATTAACTGGCGAACTACTTACTCTAGCTTCCCGGCAACAATTAAT
AGACTGGATGGAGGCGGATAAAGTTGCAGGACCACTTCTGCGCTCGGCCCTTCCGGCTGGCTGGTTTATT
GCTGATAAATCTGGAGCCGGTGAGCGTGGGTCTCGCGGTATCATTGCAGCACTGGGGCCAGATGGTAAGC
CCTCCCGTATCGTAGTTATCTACACGACGGGGAGTCAGGCAACTATGGATGAACGAAATAGACAGATCGC
TGAGATAGGTGCCTCACTGATTAAGCATTGGTAACTGTCAGACCAAGTTTACTCATATATACTTTAGATT
GATTTAAAACTTCATTTTTAATTTAAAAGGATCTAGGTGAAGATCCTTTTTGATAATCTCATGACCAAAA
TCCCTTAACGTGAGTTTTCGTTCCACTGAGCGTCAGACCCCGTAGAAAAGATCAAAGGATCTTCTTGAGA
TCCTTTTTTTCTGCGCGTAATCTGCTGCTTGCAAACAAAAAAACCACCGCTACCAGCGGTGGTTTGTTTG
CCGGATCAAGAGCTACCAACTCTTTTTCCGAAGGTAACTGGCTTCAGCAGAGCGCAGATACCAAATACTG
TTCTTCTAGTGTAGCCGTAGTTAGGCCACCACTTCAAGAACTCTGTAGCACCGCCTACATACCTCGCTCT
GCTAATCCTGTTACCAGTGGCTGCTGCCAGTGGCGATAAGTCGTGTCTTACCGGGTTGGACTCAAGACGA
TAGTTACCGGATAAGGCGCAGCGGTCGGGCTGAACGGGGGGTTCGTGCACACAGCCCAGCTTGGAGCGAA
CGACCTACACCGAACTGAGATACCTACAGCGTGAGCTATGAGAAAGCGCCACGCTTCCCGAAGGGAGAAA
GGCGGACAGGTATCCGGTAAGCGGCAGGGTCGGAACAGGAGAGCGCACGAGGGAGCTTCCAGGGGGAAAC
GCCTGGTATCTTTATAGTCCTGTCGGGTTTCGCCACCTCTGACTTGAGCGTCGATTTTTGTGATGCTCGT
CAGGGGGGCGGAGCCTATGGAAAAACGCCAGCAACGCGGCCTTTTTACGGTTCCTGGCCTTTTGCTGGCC
TTTTGCTCACATGTTCTTTCCTGCGTTATCCCCTGATTCTGTGGATAACCGTATTACCGCCTTTGAGTGA
GCTGATACCGCTCGCCGCAGCCGAACGACCGAGCGCAGCGAGTCAGTGAGCGAGGAAGCGGAAGAGCGCC
CAATACGCAAACCGCCTCTCCCCGCGCGTTGGCCGATTCATTAATGCAGCAAGCTCATGGCTGACTAATT
TTTTTTATTTATGCAGAGGCCGAGGCCGCCTCGGCCTCTGAGCTATTCCAGAAGTAGTGAGGAGGCTTTT
TTGGAGGCCTAGGCTTTTGCAAAAAGCTCCCCGTGGCACGACAGGTTTCCCGACTGGAAAGCGGGCAGTG
AGCGCAACGCAATTAATGTGAGTTAGCTCACTCATTAGGCACCCCAGGCTTTACACTTTATGCTTCCGGC
TCGTATGTTGTGTGGAATTGTGAGCGGATAACAATTTCACACAGGAAACAGCTATGACATGATTACGAAT
TTCACAAATAAAGCATTTTTTTCACTGCATTCTAGTTGTGGTTTGTCCAAACTCATCAATGTATCTTATC
ATGTCTGGATCAACTGGATAACTCAAGCTAACCAAAATCATCCCAAACTTCCCACCCCATACCCTATTAC
CACTGCCAATTACCTGTGGTTTCATTTACTCTAAACCTGTGATTCCTCTGAATTATTTTCATTTTAAAGA
AATTGTATTTGTTAAATATGTACTACAAACTTAGTAGT
