>Addgene plasmid #116583 | pHAGE-PIK3CG-S806F | depositor partial sequence | sequence record 219458 | insert
ATGGAGCTGGAGAACTATAAACAGCCCGTGGTGCTGAGAGAGGACAACTGCCGAAGGCGCCGGAGGATGA
AGCCGCGCAGTGCTGCGGCCAGCCTGTCCTCCATGGAGCTCATCCCCATCGAGTTCGTGCTGCCCACCAG
CCAGCGCAAATGCAAGAGCCCCGAAACGGCGCTGCTGCACGTGGCCGGCCACGGCAACGTGGAGCAGATG
AAGGCCCAGGTGTGGCTGCGAGCGCTGGAGACCAGCGTGGCGGCGGACTTCTACCACCGGCTGGGACCGC
ATCACTTCCTCCTGCTCTATCAGAAGAAGGGGCAGTGGTACGAGATCTACGACAAGTACCAGGTGGTGCA
GACTCTGGACTGCCTGCGCTACTGGAAGGCCACGCACCGGAGCCCGGGCCAGATCCACCTGGTGCAGCGG
CACCCGCCCTCCGAGGAGTCCCAAGCCTTCCAGCGGCAGCTCACGGCGCTGATTGGCTATGACGTCACTG
ACGTCAGCAACGTGCACGACGATGAGCTGGAGTTCACGCGCCGTGGCTTGGTGACCCCGCGCATGGCGGA
GGTGGCCAGCCGCGACCCCAAGCTCTACGCCATGCACCCGTGGGTGACGTCCAAGCCCCTCCCGGAGTAC
CTGTGGAAGAAGATTGCCAACAACTGCATCTTCATCGTCATTCACCGCAGCACCACCAGCCAGACCATTA
AGGTCTCACCCGACGACACCCCCGGCGCCATCCTGCAGAGCTTCTTCACCAAGATGGCCAAGAAGAAATC
TCTGATGGATATTCCCGAAAGCCAAAGCGAACAGGATTTTGTGCTGCGCGTCTGTGGCCGGGATGAGTAC
CTGGTGGGCGAAACGCCCATCAAAAACTTCCAGTGGGTGAGGCACTGCCTCAAGAACGGAGAAGAGATTC
ACGTGGTACTGGACACGCCTCCAGACCCGGCCCTAGACGAGGTGAGGAAGGAAGAGTGGCCGCTGGTGGA
TGACTGCACGGGAGTCACCGGCTACCATGAGCAGCTTACCATCCACGGCAAGGACCACGAGAGTGTGTTC
ACCGTGTCCCTGTGGGACTGCGACCGCAAGTTCAGGGTCAAGATCAGAGGCATTGATATCCCCGTCCTGC
CTCGGAACACCGACCTCACAGTTTTTGTAGAGGCAAACATCCAGCATGGGCAACAAGTCCTTTGCCAAAG
GAGAACCAGCCCCAAACCCTTCACAGAGGAGGTGCTGTGGAATGTGTGGCTTGAGTTCAGTATCAAAATC
AAAGACTTGCCCAAAGGGGCTCTACTGAACCTCCAGATCTACTGCGGTAAAGCTCCAGCACTGTCCAGCA
AGGCCTCTGCAGAGTCCCCCAGTTCTGAGTCCAAGGGCAAAGTTCAGCTTCTCTATTATGTGAACCTGCT
GCTGATAGACCACCGTTTCCTCCTGCGCCGTGGAGAATACGTCCTCCACATGTGGCAGATATCTGGGAAG
GGAGAAGACCAAGGAAGCTTCAATGCTGACAAACTCACGTCTGCAACTAACCCAGACAAGGAGAACTCAA
TGTCCATCTCCATTCTTCTGGACAATTACTGCCACCCGATAGCCCTGCCTAAGCATCAGCCCACCCCTGA
CCCGGAAGGGGACCGGGTTCGAGCAGAAATGCCCAACCAGCTTCGCAAGCAATTGGAGGCGATCATAGCC
ACTGATCCACTTAACCCTCTCACAGCAGAGGACAAAGAATTGCTCTGGCATTTTAGATACGAAAGCCTTA
AGCACCCAAAAGCATATCCTAAGCTATTTAGTTCAGTGAAATGGGGACAGCAAGAAATTGTGGCCAAAAC
ATACCAATTGTTGGCCAGAAGGGAAGTCTGGGATCAAAGTGCTTTGGATGTTGGGTTAACAATGCAGCTC
CTGGACTGCAACTTCTCAGATGAAAATGTAAGAGCCATTGCAGTTCAGAAACTGGAGAGCTTGGAGGACG
ATGATGTTCTGCATTACCTTCTACAATTGGTCCAGGCTGTGAAATTTGAACCATACCATGATAGCGCCCT
TGCCAGATTTCTGCTGAAGCGTGGTTTAAGAAACAAAAGAATTGGTCACTTTTTGTTTTGGTTCTTGAGA
AGTGAGATAGCCCAGTCCAGACACTATCAGCAGAGGTTCGCTGTGATTCTGGAAGCCTATCTGAGGGGCT
GTGGCACAGCCATGCTGCACGACTTTACCCAACAAGTCCAAGTAATCGAGATGTTACAAAAAGTCACCCT
TGATATTAAATCGCTCTCTGCTGAAAAGTATGACGTCAGTTCCCAAGTTATTTCACAACTTAAACAAAAG
CTTGAAAACCTGCAGAATTCTCAACTCCCCGAAAGCTTTAGAGTTCCATATGATCCTGGACTGAAAGCAG
GAGCGCTGGCAATTGAAAAATGTAAAGTAATGGCCTTCAAGAAAAAACCACTATGGCTTGAGTTTAAATG
TGCCGATCCTACAGCCCTATCAAATGAAACAATTGGAATTATCTTTAAACATGGTGATGATCTGCGCCAA
GACATGCTTATTTTACAGATTCTACGAATCATGGAGTCTATTTGGGAGACTGAATCTTTGGATCTATGCC
TCCTGCCATATGGTTGCATTTCAACTGGTGACAAAATAGGAATGATCGAGATTGTGAAAGACGCCACGAC
AATTGCCAAAATTCAGCAAAGCACAGTGGGCAACACGGGAGCATTTAAAGATGAAGTCCTGAATCACTGG
CTCAAAGAAAAATCCCCTACTGAAGAAAAGTTTCAGGCAGCAGTGGAGAGATTTGTTTATTCCTGTGCAG
GCTACTGTGTGGCAACCTTTGTTCTTGGAATAGGCGACAGACACAATGACAATATTATGATCACCGAGAC
AGGAAACCTATTTCATATTGACTTCGGGCACATTCTTGGGAATTACAAAAGTTTCCTGGGCATTAATAAA
GAGAGAGTGCCATTTGTGCTAACCCCTGACTTCCTCTTTGTGATGGGAACTTCTGGAAAGAAGACAAGCC
CACACTTCCAGAAATTTCAGGACATCTGTGTTAAGGCTTATCTAGCCCTTCGTCATCACACAAACCTACT
GATCATCCTGTTCTCCATGATGCTGATGACAGGAATGCCCCAGTTAACAAGCAAAGAAGACATTGAATAT
ATCCGGGATGCCCTCACAGTGGGGAAAAATGAGGAGGATGCTAAAAAGTATTTTCTTGATCAGATCGAAG
TTTGCAGAGACAAAGGATGGACTGTGCAGTTTAATTGGTTTCTACATCTTGTTCTTGGCATCAAACAAGG
AGAGAAACATTCAGCCTAA
